>Addgene plasmid #65157 | pYTK050 | depositor full sequence | sequence record 110210 | Full Sequence
TCGGTCTCCAACGATGTGCTTCAGTATTACATTTTTTGCCTTCAACGCCTTGATTGTTCTATTTTTGCTA
ATAATAAATCTATTTCATCGGACTAAAAGTCCATTAGTTGTAAGCGGATTTAGCTCAGTTGGGAGAGCGC
CAGACTGAAGAAAAACTTCGGTCAAGTCATCTGGAGGTCCTGTGTTCGATCCACAGAATTCGCAGATGGC
CGGCATGGTCCCAGCCTCCTCGCTGGCGCCGGCTGGGCAACACCTTCGGGTGGCGAATGGGACTTGAGAC
GGAAAGTGAAACGTGATTTCATGCGTCATTTTGAACATTTTGTAAATCTTATTTAATAATGTGTGCGGCA
ATTCACATTTAATTTATGAATGTTTTCTTAACATCGCGGCAACTCAAGAAACGGCAGGTTCGGATCTTAG
CTACTAGAGAAAGAGGAGAAATACTAGATGCGTAAAGGCGAAGAGCTGTTCACTGGTGTCGTCCCTATTC
TGGTGGAACTGGATGGTGATGTCAACGGTCATAAGTTTTCCGTGCGTGGCGAGGGTGAAGGTGACGCAAC
TAATGGTAAACTGACGCTGAAGTTCATCTGTACTACTGGTAAACTGCCGGTTCCTTGGCCGACTCTGGTA
ACGACGCTGACTTATGGTGTTCAGTGCTTTGCTCGTTATCCGGACCATATGAAGCAGCATGACTTCTTCA
AGTCCGCCATGCCGGAAGGCTATGTGCAGGAACGCACGATTTCCTTTAAGGATGACGGCACGTACAAAAC
GCGTGCGGAAGTGAAATTTGAAGGCGATACCCTGGTAAACCGCATTGAGCTGAAAGGCATTGACTTTAAA
GAGGACGGCAATATCCTGGGCCATAAGCTGGAATACAATTTTAACAGCCACAATGTTTACATCACCGCCG
ATAAACAAAAAAATGGCATTAAAGCGAATTTTAAAATTCGCCACAACGTGGAGGATGGCAGCGTGCAGCT
GGCTGATCACTACCAGCAAAACACTCCAATCGGTGATGGTCCTGTTCTGCTGCCAGACAATCACTATCTG
AGCACGCAAAGCGTTCTGTCTAAAGATCCGAACGAGAAACGCGATCATATGGTTCTGCTGGAGTTCGTAA
CCGCAGCGGGCATCACGCATGGTATGGATGAACTGTACAAATGACCAGGCATCAAATAAAACGAAAGGCT
CAGTCGAAAGACTGGGCCTTTCGTTTTATCTGTTGTTTGTCGGTGAACGCTCTCTACTAGAGTCACACTG
GCTCACCTTCGGGTGGGCCTTTCTGCGTTTATACGTCTCAGTTTTAGAGCTAGAAATAGCAAGTTAAAAT
AAGGCTAGTCCGTTATCAACTTGAAAAAGTGGCACCGAGTCGGTGCTTTTTTTATTTTTTGTCACTATTG
TTATGTAAAATGCCACCTCTGACAGTATGGAACGCAAACTTCTGTCTAGTGGATAGCTGTGAGACCAGAC
CAATAAAAAACGCCCGGCGGCAACCGAGCGTTCTGAACAAATCCAGATGGAGTTCTGAGGTCATTACTGG
ATCTATCAACAGGAGTCCAAGCGAGCTCGATATCAAATTACGCCCCGCCCTGCCACTCATCGCAGTACTG
TTGTAATTCATTAAGCATTCTGCCGACATGGAAGCCATCACAAACGGCATGATGAACCTGAATCGCCAGC
GGCATCAGCACCTTGTCGCCTTGCGTATAATATTTGCCCATGGTGAAAACGGGGGCGAAGAAGTTGTCCA
TATTGGCCACGTTTAAATCAAAACTGGTGAAACTCACCCAGGGATTGGCTGAAACGAAAAACATATTCTC
AATAAACCCTTTAGGGAAATAGGCCAGGTTTTCACCGTAACACGCCACATCTTGCGAATATATGTGTAGA
AACTGCCGGAAATCGTCGTGGTATTCACTCCAGAGCGATGAAAACGTTTCAGTTTGCTCATGGAAAACGG
TGTAACAAGGGTGAACACTATCCCATATCACCAGCTCACCGTCTTTCATTGCCATACGAAATTCCGGATG
AGCATTCATCAGGCGGGCAAGAATGTGAATAAAGGCCGGATAAAACTTGTGCTTATTTTTCTTTACGGTC
TTTAAAAAGGCCGTAATATCCAGCTGAACGGTCTGGTTATAGGTACATTGAGCAACTGACTGAAATGCCT
CAAAATGTTCTTTACGATGCCATTGGGATATATCAACGGTGGTATATCCAGTGATTTTTTTCTCCATTTT
AGCTTCCTTAGCTCCTGAAAATCTCGATAACTCAAAAAATACGCCCGGTAGTGATCTTATTTCATTATGG
TGAAAGTTGGAACCTCTTACGTGCCCGATCAATCATGACCAAAATCCCTTAACGTGAGTTTTCGTTCCAC
TGAGCGTCAGACCCCGTAGAAAAGATCAAAGGATCTTCTTGAGATCCTTTTTTTCTGCGCGTAATCTGCT
GCTTGCAAACAAAAAAACCACCGCTACCAGCGGTGGTTTGTTTGCCGGATCAAGAGCTACCAACTCTTTT
TCCGAAGGTAACTGGCTTCAGCAGAGCGCAGATACCAAATACTGTTCTTCTAGTGTAGCCGTAGTTAGGC
CACCACTTCAAGAACTCTGTAGCACCGCCTACATACCTCGCTCTGCTAATCCTGTTACCAGTGGCTGCTG
CCAGTGGCGATAAGTCGTGTCTTACCGGGTTGGACTCAAGACGATAGTTACCGGATAAGGCGCAGCGGTC
GGGCTGAACGGGGGGTTCGTGCACACAGCCCAGCTTGGAGCGAACGACCTACACCGAACTGAGATACCTA
CAGCGTGAGCTATGAGAAAGCGCCACGCTTCCCGAAGGGAGAAAGGCGGACAGGTATCCGGTAAGCGGCA
GGGTCGGAACAGGAGAGCGCACGAGGGAGCTTCCAGGGGGAAACGCCTGGTATCTTTATAGTCCTGTCGG
GTTTCGCCACCTCTGACTTGAGCGTCGATTTTTGTGATGCTCGTCAGGGGGGCGGAGCCTATGGAAAAAC
GCCAGCAACGCGGCCTTTTTACGGTTCCTGGCCTTTTGCTGGCCTTTTGCTCACATGTTCTTTCCTGCGT
TATCCCCTGATTCTGTGGATAACCGTAG
Features (pLannotate 1.2.2; 9 found; start..end, strand, type, name):
    113..203     +  ncRNA          tRNA: Accession: RF00005 - tRNA
    448..1161    +  CDS            superfolder GFP: GFP variant that folds robustly even when fused to poorly folded proteins (Pédelacq et al., 2006)
   1173..1244    +  terminator     rrnB T1 terminator: transcription terminator T1 from the E. coli rrnB gene
   1260..1287    +  terminator     T7Te terminator: phage T7 early transcription terminator
   1301..1376    +  misc_RNA       gRNA scaffold: guide RNA scaffold for the Streptococcus pyogenes CRISPR/Cas9 system
   1473..1507    -  terminator     lambda t0 terminator: minimal transcription terminator from phage lambda (Scholtissek and Grosse, 1987)
   1581..2237    -  CDS            cat: CAT_ECOLX - Experimental evidence at protein level: Swiss-Prot protein existence level 1. This enzyme is an effector of chloramphenicol resistance in bacteria. From Escherichia coli. This protein is used as a marker in many commonly used cloning vectors, such as pACYC184.
   2238..2335    -  promoter       cat promoter: promoter of the E. coli cat gene encoding chloramphenicol acetyltransferase
   2419..3007    +  rep_origin     ori: high-copy-number ColE1/pMB1/pBR322/pUC origin of replication
