[The description below was written by a language model from this plasmid's Addgene catalogue record and pLannotate feature annotations shown in this document.]
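Description:
pYTK050 is a part plasmid from a modular yeast toolkit (YTK) for multipart hierarchical assembly, built in the pYTK001 part-entry backbone. It is a 3.1 kb, high-copy bacterial plasmid that replicates in E. coli from a ColE1/pUC-type origin and is selected with chloramphenicol through a cat gene driven by its native promoter and followed by a lambda t0 terminator. The insert was introduced with BsmBI, and both sites were destroyed during cloning, as is typical of Golden Gate-style part domestication. The catalogue lists it as an empty backbone because it carries a placeholder rather than a finished gene.

The payload is a synthetic "sgRNA Dropout" cassette classified as a Type 234 part, meaning it occupies the positions normally filled by separate type 2, 3 and 4 parts in an assembled transcription unit. The feature table shows a tRNA element upstream, then a superfolder GFP coding sequence followed by the rrnB T1 and T7Te bacterial terminators, and immediately after that the Streptococcus pyogenes Cas9 guide RNA scaffold. This layout suggests that the GFP unit is a visual dropout marker sitting where a targeting spacer belongs. Replacing it with a user-supplied guide sequence would join the spacer to the scaffold and allow correct clones to be recognised as non-fluorescent colonies. The promoter driving GFP, the restriction sites used for the dropout, and any yeast terminator for the sgRNA are not annotated, and the record does not state the exact role of the tRNA, although such elements are commonly used to drive or process guide RNA transcripts. The plasmid is intended as a building block for yeast CRISPR/Cas9 guide expression constructs.
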