Addgene plasmid #65157: pYTK050
Purpose: (Empty Backbone) Encodes sgRNA Dropout as a Type 234 part to be used in the Dueber YTK system
Depositing lab: John Dueber. Depositing organization: University of California, Berkeley. Publication: A Highly Characterized Yeast Toolkit for Modular, Multipart Assembly. Lee ME, DeLoache WC, Cervantes B, Dueber JE. ACS Synth Biol. 2015 Apr 14. 10.1021/sb500366v PubMed 25871405.
Backbone
  Vector backbone: pYTK001
  Vector type: Bacterial Expression
Growth in bacteria
  Bacterial resistance: Chloramphenicol, 25 μg/mL
  Growth temperature: 37°C
  Growth strain: DH10B
  Copy number: High Copy
Gene/Insert
  Gene/Insert name: sgRNA Dropout
  Species: Synthetic
  Cloning method: Restriction Enzyme; 5′ cloning site BsmBI (destroyed during cloning); 3′ cloning site BsmBI (destroyed during cloning)
Terms and licenses: Academic/Nonprofit Terms; Industry Terms: Not Available to Industry
Depositor comments: Type 234 parts substitute a concatenation of part types 2, 3 and 4. For more information, please visit the supplemental information in PMID:25871405.
How to cite: pYTK050 was a gift from John Dueber (Addgene plasmid # 65157 ; http://n2t.net/addgene:65157 ; RRID:Addgene_65157)
