>Addgene plasmid #65157 | pYTK050 | addgene partial sequence | sequence record 112001 | pRS414-R 5'-CACCTCTGACTTGAGCGTCG-3'
GGGGGCGGAGCCTATGGAAAAACGCCAGCAACGCGGCCTTTTTACGGTTCCTGGCCTTTTGCTGGCCTTT
TGCTCACATGTTCTTTCCTGCGTTATCCCCTGATTCTGTGGATAACCGTAGTCGGTCTCCAACGATGTGC
TTCAGTATTACATTTTTTGCCTTCAACGCCTTGATTGTTCTATTTTTGCTAATAATAAATCTATTTCATC
GGACTAAAAGTCCATTAGTTGTAAGCGGATTTAGCTCAGTTGGGAGAGCGCCAGACTGAAGAAAAACTTC
GGTCAAGTCATCTGGAGGTCCTGTGTTCGATCCACAGAATTCGCAGATGGCCGGCATGGTCCCAGCCTCC
TCGCTGGCGCCGGCTGGGCAACACCTTCGGGTGGCGAATGGGACTTGAGACGGAAAGTGAAACGTGATTT
CATGCGTCATTTTGAACATTTTGTAAATCTTATTTAATAATGTGTGCGGCAATTCACATTTAATTTATGA
ATGTTTTCTTAACATCGCGGCAACTCAAGAAACGGCAGGTTCGGATCTTAGCTACTAGAGAAAGAGGAGA
AATACTAGATGCGTAAAGGCGAAGAGCTGTTCACTGGTGTCGTCCCTATTCTGGTGGAACTGGATGGTGA
TGTCAACGGTCATAAGTTTTCCGTGCGTGGCGAGGGTGAAGGTGACGCAACTAATGGTAAACTGACGCTG
AAGTTCATCTGTACTACTGGTAAACTGCCGGTTCCTTGGCCGACTCTGGTAACGACGCTGACTTATGGTG
TTCAGTGCTTTGCTCGTTATCCGGACCATATGAAGCAGCATGACTTCTTCAAGTCCGCCATGCCGGAAGG
CTATGTGCAGGAACGCACGATTTCCTTTAAGGATGACGGCACGTACAAAACGCGTGCGGAA
