>Addgene plasmid #65157 | pYTK050 | addgene partial sequence | sequence record 220930 | CAT-F 5'-GTTTGTGATGGCTTCCATGTC-3'
GTACTGCGATGAGTGGCAGGGCGGGGCGTAATTTGATATCGAGCTCGCTTGGACTCCTGTTGATAGATCC
AGTAATGACCTCAGAACTCCATCTGGATTTGTTCAGAACGCTCGGTTGCCGCCGGGCGTTTTTTATTGGT
CTGGTCTCACAGCTATCCACTAGACAGAAGTTTGCGTTCCATACTGTCAGAGGTGGCATTTTACATAACA
ATAGTGACAAAAAATAAAAAAAGCACCGACTCGGTGCCACTTTTTCAAGTTGATAACGGACTAGCCTTAT
TTTAACTTGCTATTTCTAGCTCTAAAACTGAGACGTATAAACGCAGAAAGGCCCACCCGAAGGTGAGCCA
GTGTGACTCTAGTAGAGAGCGTTCACCGACAAACAACAGATAAAACGAAAGGCCCAGTCTTTCGACTGAG
CCTTTCGTTTTATTTGATGCCTGGTCATTTGTACAGTTCATCCATACCATGCGTGATGCCCGCTGCGGTT
ACGAACTCCAGCAGAACCATATGATCGCGTTTCTCGTTCGGATCTTTAGACAGAACGCTTTGCGTGCTCA
GATAGTGATTGTCTGGCAGCAGAACAGGACCATCACCGATTGGAGTGTTTTGCTGGTAGTGATCAGCCAG
CTGCACGCTGCCATCCTCCACGTTGTGGCGAATTTTAAAATTCGCTTTAATGCCATTTTTTTGTTTATCG
GCGGTGATGTAAACATTGTGGCTGTTAAAATTGTATTCCAGCTTATGGCCCAGGATATTGCCGTCCTCTT
TAAAGTCAATGCCTTTCAGCTCAATGCGGTTTACCAGGGTATCGCCTTCAAATTTCACTTCCGCACGCGT
TTTGTACGTGCCGTCATCCTTAAAGGAAATCGTGCGTTCCTGCACATAGCCTTCCGGCATGGCGGACTTG
AAGAAGTCATGCTGCTTCATATGGTCCGGATAACGAGCAAAGCACTGAACACCATAAGTCAGCGTCGTTA
CCAGA
